Addgene plasmid #146795: pLNHA-C1-HsNot3_1-241_K
Purpose: Mammalian Expression of HsNot3_1-241
Depositing lab: Elisa Izaurralde. Depositing organization: Max Planck Institute for Developmental Biology. Publication: Structure and assembly of the NOT module of the human CCR4-NOT complex. Boland A, Chen Y, Raisch T, Jonas S, Kuzuoglu-Ozturk D, Wohlbold L, Weichenrieder O, Izaurralde E. Nat Struct Mol Biol. 2013 Nov;20(11):1289-97. doi: 10.1038/nsmb.2681. Epub 2013 Oct 13. PubMed 24121232.
Backbone
  Vector backbone: Unknown
  Vector type: Mammalian Expression
Growth in bacteria
  Bacterial resistance: Kanamycin, 50 μg/mL
  Growth temperature: 37°C
  Growth strain: DH5alpha
  Copy number: High Copy
Gene/Insert
  Gene/Insert name: HsNot3_1-241 (alt name: CNOT3)
  Species: H. sapiens (human)
  Entrez Gene: CNOT3 (a.k.a. IDDSADF, LENG2, NOT3, NOT3H)
  Cloning method: Unknown
Terms and licenses: Academic/Nonprofit Terms; Industry Terms: Not Available to Industry
Depositor comments: ORF extracted from NCBI:NM_014516.2 Plasmids from this collection were made available to the research community and donated after the lab closed. Please note that the sequence provided by the depositing laboratory may be theoretical/predicted or based on Sanger sequencing results. There may be discrepancies between sequencing results obtained by Addgene and the depositor sequence. If an Addgene verified sequence is not available, please contact before placing your order to request that our lab fully sequence the plasmid.
How to cite: pLNHA-C1-HsNot3_1-241_K was a gift from Elisa Izaurralde (Addgene plasmid # 146795 ; http://n2t.net/addgene:146795 ; RRID:Addgene_146795)
