[The description below was written by a language model from this plasmid's Addgene catalogue record and pLannotate feature annotations shown in this document.]
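Description:
pLNHA-C1-HsNot3_1-241_K is a 4.9 kb mammalian expression plasmid encoding an N-terminal fragment (residues 1–241) of human CNOT3 (NOT3), a subunit of the CCR4-NOT deadenylase complex. The backbone is recorded as unknown. The annotated features show a CMV enhancer/promoter upstream of the insert, an SV40 polyadenylation signal downstream, an f1 origin, and a high-copy ColE1/pUC-type origin for propagation in E. coli. A single NeoR/KanR cassette is placed behind both a bacterial (bla) promoter and the SV40 early promoter and is terminated by the HSV TK poly(A) signal. It provides kanamycin selection in bacteria and could support G418 selection in mammalian cells.

In the expression unit, the CMV promoter is followed by a short T7 promoter match, an HA epitope annotation (scored as a fragment of a 3xHA element), a remnant multiple cloning site, and then the 720 bp CNOT3 coding segment. This order indicates that the protein is tagged at its N-terminus. The "LNHA" in the name may refer to an additional N-terminal element alongside HA, but the record does not define it and nothing is annotated in the gap between the T7 match and the HA tag. The small hits to an HIV-1 LTR, SV40 large T antigen, ble and bGH poly(A) are short fragments, most likely residual or incidental backbone matches rather than functional parts. The ORF was taken from the human CNOT3 reference mRNA, and the depositor notes that the supplied sequence may be theoretical.

The plasmid comes from a study of the structure and assembly of the NOT module of the human CCR4-NOT complex. It is suited to expressing the tagged CNOT3 N-terminal region in cultured human cells, although the record does not name specific assays.
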