Features (pLannotate 1.2.2; 17 found; start..end, strand, type, name):
     61..364     +  enhancer       CMV enhancer: human cytomegalovirus immediate early enhancer
    365..568     +  promoter       CMV promoter: human cytomegalovirus (CMV) immediate early promoter
    564..597     +  LTR            5' LTR (truncated) (fragment): truncated 5' long terminal repeat (LTR) from HIV-1
    613..631     +  promoter       T7 promoter: promoter for bacteriophage T7 RNA polymerase
    755..781     +  CDS            3xHA (fragment): three tandem HA epitope tags
    787..832     +  misc_feature   MCS (fragment): multiple cloning site
    833..1552    +  CDS            CNOT3 (fragment): CNOT3_HUMAN - Also known as KIAA0691, LENG2, NOT3. Experimental evidence at protein level: Swiss-Prot protein existence level 1. Component of the CCR4-NOT complex which is one of the major cellular mRNA deadenylases and is linked to various cellular processes including bulk mRNA degradation, miRNA-mediated repression, translational repression during translational initiation and general transcription regulation. Additional complex functions may be a consequence of its influence on mRNA expression. May be involved in metabolic regulation; may be involved in recruitment of the CCR4-NOT complex to
   1578..1662    +  CDS            large T antigen (fragment): large T antigen from SV40 (simian virus 40)
   1685..1806    +  polyA_signal   SV40 poly(A) signal: SV40 polyadenylation signal
   1840..2268    -  rep_origin     f1 ori (sequence partly withheld): f1 bacteriophage origin of replication; arrow indicates direction of (+) strand synthesis
   2295..2399    +  promoter       AmpR promoter: bla
   2401..2758    +  promoter       SV40 promoter: SV40 enhancer and early promoter
   2793..3587    +  CDS            NeoR/KanR: aminoglycoside phosphotransferase from Tn5; aph(3')-II (or nptII); confers resistance to neomycin, kanamycin, and G418 (Geneticin®)
   3608..3760    +  CDS            ble (fragment): BLE_KLEPN - Experimental evidence at protein level: Swiss-Prot protein existence level 1. Binding protein with a strong affinity to the bleomycin family of antibiotics. Binds to CL990; an antimitotic-antibiotic compound. From Klebsiella pneumoniae.
   3819..3866    +  polyA_signal   HSV TK poly(A) signal: herpes simplex virus thymidine kinase polyadenylation signal (Cole and Stacy, 1985)
   3957..3973    -  polyA_signal   bGH poly(A) signal (fragment): bovine growth hormone polyadenylation signal
   4195..4783    +  rep_origin     ori: high-copy-number ColE1/pMB1/pBR322/pUC origin of replication
>Addgene plasmid #146795 | pLNHA-C1-HsNot3_1-241_K | depositor full sequence | sequence record 289241 | Full Sequence
TAGTTATTAATAGTAATCAATTACGGGGTCATTAGTTCATAGCCCATATATGGAGTTCCGCGTTACATAA
CTTACGGTAAATGGCCCGCCTGGCTGACCGCCCAACGACCCCCGCCCATTGACGTCAATAATGACGTATG
TTCCCATAGTAACGCCAATAGGGACTTTCCATTGACGTCAATGGGTGGAGTATTTACGGTAAACTGCCCA
CTTGGCAGTACATCAAGTGTATCATATGCCAAGTACGCCCCCTATTGACGTCAATGACGGTAAATGGCCC
GCCTGGCATTATGCCCAGTACATGACCTTATGGGACTTTCCTACTTGGCAGTACATCTACGTATTAGTCA
TCGCTATTACCATGGTGATGCGGTTTTGGCAGTACATCAATGGGCGTGGATAGCGGTTTGACTCACGGGG
ATTTCCAAGTCTCCACCCCATTGACGTCAATGGGAGTTTGTTTTGGCACCAAAATCAACGGGACTTTCCA
AAATGTCGTAACAACTCCGCCCCATTGACGCAAATGGGCGGTAGGCGTGTACGGTGGGAGGTCTATATAA
GCAGAGCTCTCTGGCTAACTAGAGAACCCACTGCTTACTGGCTTATCGAAATTAATACGACTCACTATAG
GGAGACCCAAGCTCTAGCGCTACCGGTCGCCACCATGGACGCACAAACACGACGACGTGAGCGTCGCGCT
GAGAAACAAGCTCAATGGAAAGCTGCAAACGGTGGATCTCCTCCACATATGGCTTACCCATACGATGTTC
CAGATTACGCTCCTCCATCTCGAGCTCAAGCTTCGAATTCTGCAGTCGACGGTACCGCGGGCGCGGACAA
GCGCAAACTCCAAGGTGAGATTGATCGCTGCCTCAAGAAGGTGTCCGAGGGCGTGGAGCAGTTTGAAGAT
ATTTGGCAGAAGCTCCACAATGCAGCCAACGCGAACCAGAAAGAAAAGTATGAGGCTGACCTAAAGAAGG
AGATTAAGAAGCTACAACGGCTGAGGGACCAAATCAAGACATGGGTAGCGTCCAACGAGATCAAGGACAA
GAGGCAGCTTATAGACAACCGCAAGCTCATTGAGACGCAAATGGAACGGTTCAAAGTTGTGGAACGAGAG
ACCAAAACCAAAGCTTACAGCAAAGAGGGCCTGGGCCTGGCCCAGAAGGTAGATCCTGCCCAGAAGGAGA
AGGAAGAGGTTGGCCAGTGGCTCACGAATACCATCGACACGCTCAACATGCAGGTGGACCAGTTTGAGAG
TGAAGTGGAGTCACTGTCAGTGCAGACACGCAAGAAGAAGGGCGACAAGGATAAGCAGGACCGGATTGAG
GGCTTGAAGCGGCACATCGAGAAGCACCGCTACCACGTGCGCATGCTAGAGACCATCCTGCGCATGCTGG
ACAATGACTCCATCCTCGTTGACGCCATCCGCAAGATCAAGGACGACGTTGAGTACTATGTTGACTCATC
CCAGGACCCCGACTTCGAGGAGAACGAGTTTCTCTACGATGACCTGGACCTCGAGGACATTCCACAGGCG
CTGGTCGCCACCTGAGGATCCACCGGATCTAGATAACTGATCATAATCAGCCATACCACATTTGTAGAGG
TTTTACTTGCTTTAAAAAACCTCCCACACCTCCCCCTGAACCTGAAACATAAAATGAATGCAATTGTTGT
TGTTAACTTGTTTATTGCAGCTTATAATGGTTACAAATAAAGCAATAGCATCACAAATTTCACAAATAAA
GCATTTTTTTCACTGCATTCTAGTTGTGGTTTGTCCAAACTCATCAATGTATCTTAACGCGTAAATTGTA
AGCGTTAATATTTTGTTAAAATTCGCGTTAAATTTTTGTTAAATCAGCTCATTTTTTAACCAATAGGCCG
AAATCGGCAAAATCCCTTATAAATCAAAAGAATAGACCGAGATAGGGT
[37 nt withheld, positions 1939-1975]
AAAGAACGTGGACTCCAACGTCAAAGG
[49 nt withheld, positions 2003-2051]
T
[91 nt withheld, positions 2053-2143]
G
[124 nt withheld, positions 2145-2268]
CAGGTGGCACTTTTCGGGGAAATGTGCGCGGAACCCCTATTTGTTTATTTTTCTAAATACATTCAAATAT
GTATCCGCTCATGAGACAATAACCCTGATAAATGCTTCAATAATATTGAAAAAGGAAGAGTCCTGAGGCG
GAAAGAACCAGCTGTGGAATGTGTGTCAGTTAGGGTGTGGAAAGTCCCCAGGCTCCCCAGCAGGCAGAAG
TATGCAAAGCATGCATCTCAATTAGTCAGCAACCAGGTGTGGAAAGTCCCCAGGCTCCCCAGCAGGCAGA
AGTATGCAAAGCATGCATCTCAATTAGTCAGCAACCATAGTCCCGCCCCTAACTCCGCCCATCCCGCCCC
TAACTCCGCCCAGTTCCGCCCATTCTCCGCCCCATGGCTGACTAATTTTTTTTATTTATGCAGAGGCCGA
GGCCGCCTCGGCCTCTGAGCTATTCCAGAAGTAGTGAGGAGGCTTTTTTGGAGGCCTAGGCTTTTGCAAA
GATCGATCAAGAGACAGGATGAGGATCGTTTCGCATGATTGAACAAGATGGATTGCACGCAGGTTCTCCG
GCCGCTTGGGTGGAGAGGCTATTCGGCTATGACTGGGCACAACAGACAATCGGCTGCTCTGATGCCGCCG
TGTTCCGGCTGTCAGCGCAGGGGCGCCCGGTTCTTTTTGTCAAGACCGACCTGTCCGGTGCCCTGAATGA
ACTGCAAGACGAGGCAGCGCGGCTATCGTGGCTGGCCACGACGGGCGTTCCTTGCGCAGCTGTGCTCGAC
GTTGTCACTGAAGCGGGAAGGGACTGGCTGCTATTGGGCGAAGTGCCGGGGCAGGATCTCCTGTCATCTC
ACCTTGCTCCTGCCGAGAAAGTATCCATCATGGCTGATGCAATGCGGCGGCTGCATACGCTTGATCCGGC
TACCTGCCCATTCGACCACCAAGCGAAACATCGCATCGAGCGAGCACGTACTCGGATGGAAGCCGGTCTT
GTCGATCAGGATGATCTGGACGAAGAGCATCAGGGGCTCGCGCCAGCCGAACTGTTCGCCAGGCTCAAGG
CGAGCATGCCCGACGGCGAGGATCTCGTCGTGACCCATGGCGATGCCTGCTTGCCGAATATCATGGTGGA
AAATGGCCGCTTTTCTGGATTCATCGACTGTGGCCGGCTGGGTGTGGCGGACCGCTATCAGGACATAGCG
TTGGCTACCCGTGATATTGCTGAAGAGCTTGGCGGCGAATGGGCTGACCGCTTCCTCGTGCTTTACGGTA
TCGCCGCTCCCGATTCGCAGCGCATCGCCTTCTATCGCCTTCTTGACGAGTTCTTCTGAGCGGGACTCTG
GGGTTCGAAATGACCGACCAAGCGACGCCCAACCTGCCATCACGAGATTTCGATTCCACCGCCGCCTTCT
ATGAAAGGTTGGGCTTCGGAATCGTTTTCCGGGACGCCGGCTGGATGATCCTCCAGCGCGGGGATCTCAT
GCTGGAGTTCTTCGCCCACCCTAGGGGGAGGCTAACTGAAACACGGAAGGAGACAATACCGGAAGGAACC
CGCGCTATGACGGCAATAAAAAGACAGAATAAAACGCACGGTGTTGGGTCGTTTGTTCATAAACGCGGGG
TTCGGTCCCAGGGCTGGCACTCTGTCGATACCCCACCGAGACCCCATTGGGGCCAATACGCCCGCGTTTC
TTCCTTTTCCCCACCCCACCCCCCAAGTTCGGGTGAAGGCCCAGGGCTCGCAGCCAACGTCGGGGCGGCA
GGCCCTGCCATAGCCTCAGGTTACTCATATATACTTTAGATTGATTTAAAACTTCATTTTTAATTTAAAA
GGATCTAGGTGAAGATCCTTTTTGATAATCTCATGACCAAAATCCCTTAACGTGAGTTTTCGTTCCACTG
AGCGTCAGACCCCGTAGAAAAGATCAAAGGATCTTCTTGAGATCCTTTTTTTCTGCGCGTAATCTGCTGC
TTGCAAACAAAAAAACCACCGCTACCAGCGGTGGTTTGTTTGCCGGATCAAGAGCTACCAACTCTTTTTC
CGAAGGTAACTGGCTTCAGCAGAGCGCAGATACCAAATACTGTCCTTCTAGTGTAGCCGTAGTTAGGCCA
CCACTTCAAGAACTCTGTAGCACCGCCTACATACCTCGCTCTGCTAATCCTGTTACCAGTGGCTGCTGCC
AGTGGCGATAAGTCGTGTCTTACCGGGTTGGACTCAAGACGATAGTTACCGGATAAGGCGCAGCGGTCGG
GCTGAACGGGGGGTTCGTGCACACAGCCCAGCTTGGAGCGAACGACCTACACCGAACTGAGATACCTACA
GCGTGAGCTATGAGAAAGCGCCACGCTTCCCGAAGGGAGAAAGGCGGACAGGTATCCGGTAAGCGGCAGG
GTCGGAACAGGAGAGCGCACGAGGGAGCTTCCAGGGGGAAACGCCTGGTATCTTTATAGTCCTGTCGGGT
TTCGCCACCTCTGACTTGAGCGTCGATTTTTGTGATGCTCGTCAGGGGGGCGGAGCCTATGGAAAAACGC
CAGCAACGCGGCCTTTTTACGGTTCCTGGCCTTTTGCTGGCCTTTTGCTCACATGTTCTTTCCTGCGTTA
TCCCCTGATTCTGTGGATAACCGTATTACCGCCATGCAT
